Addgene plasmid #68498: M-ST1-VPR
Purpose: nuclease competent ST1-Cas9 fused to VPR
Depositing lab: George Church. Depositing organization: Harvard University. Publication: Cas9 gRNA engineering for genome editing, activation and repression. Kiani S, Chavez A, Tuttle M, Hall RN, Chari R, Ter-Ovanesyan D, Qian J, Pruitt BW, Beal J, Vora S, Buchthal J, Kowal EJ, Ebrahimkhani MR, Collins JJ, Weiss R, Church G. Nat Methods. 2015 Sep 7. doi: 10.1038/nmeth.3580. PubMed 26344044.
Backbone
  Vector backbone: M-ST1cas Plasmid #48669
  Total vector size (bp): 10512
  Modifications to backbone: inserted VPR
  Vector type: Mammalian Expression
Growth in bacteria
  Bacterial resistance: Ampicillin, 100 μg/mL
  Growth temperature: 37°C
  Growth strain: DH5alpha
  Copy number: High Copy
Gene/Insert
  Gene/Insert name: ST-Cas9-VPR
  Species: Synthetic
  Insert size (bp): 4992
  Promoter: CMV
  Tag / fusion protein: VPR (C terminal on insert)
  Cloning method: Gibson Cloning
  Sequencing primers: 5′ aagccctacgacaagcagaa; 3′ AACACCCGTGCGTTTTATTC
Terms and licenses: Academic/Nonprofit Terms; Industry Terms: Not Available to Industry
How to cite: M-ST1-VPR was a gift from George Church (Addgene plasmid # 68498 ; http://n2t.net/addgene:68498 ; RRID:Addgene_68498)
