[The description below was written by a language model from this plasmid's Addgene catalogue record and pLannotate feature annotations shown in this document.]
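Description:
M-ST1-VPR is a 10.5 kb mammalian expression plasmid derived from the M-ST1cas backbone, into which the VPR transcriptional activator was inserted by Gibson assembly. It is propagated in E. coli from a high-copy ColE1/pUC-type origin under ampicillin selection (AmpR with its bla promoter). It also carries an f1 phage origin and leftover lac promoter/operator elements from the parental vector. An SV40 enhancer/early promoter drives a neomycin/kanamycin phosphotransferase gene ending at an SV40 poly(A) signal, which in principle allows G418 selection of transfected mammalian cells, although the record does not state that this marker is used.

The payload is a roughly 5 kb synthetic open reading frame expressed from the CMV immediate early enhancer and promoter. It encodes the Cas9 endonuclease of the Streptococcus thermophilus type II CRISPR system (St1Cas9) fused at its C terminus to VPR. VPR is a tripartite activator, and the annotation detects a short match to VP16 minimal activation-domain repeats, a fragment of human RELA (NF-κB p65) and the Epstein-Barr virus Rta activation domain. An attB2 Gateway site follows the fusion, and an HSV TK poly(A) signal lies downstream.

The Cas9 moiety here is described as nuclease competent rather than catalytically dead. The associated work concerns guide RNA engineering for genome editing, activation and repression, which suggests a single protein that either cleaves or activates a target depending on the guide supplied. The plasmid itself has no annotated guide RNA cassette, so an St1Cas9-compatible guide would have to be provided separately.
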