Features (pLannotate 1.2.2; 23 found; start..end, strand, type, name):
     50..429     +  enhancer       CMV enhancer: human cytomegalovirus immediate early enhancer
    430..633     +  promoter       CMV promoter: human cytomegalovirus (CMV) immediate early promoter
    748..4110    +  CDS            St1Cas9: Cas9 endonuclease from the Streptococcus thermophilus Type II CRISPR/Cas system (Esvelt et al., 2013) generates RNA-guided double strand breaks in DNA
   4288..4304    +  CDS            VP96 (fragment): 6 tandem repeats of the minimal activation domain of herpes simplex virus VP16 (Cheng et al., 2013)
   4369..5148    +  CDS            RELA (fragment): TF65_HUMAN - Also known as NFKB3. Experimental evidence at protein level: Swiss-Prot protein existence level 1. NF-kappa-B is a pleiotropic transcription factor present in almost all cell types and is the endpoint of a series of signal transduction events that are initiated by a vast array of stimuli related to many biological processes such as inflammation, immunity, differentiation, cell growth, tumorigenesis and apoptosis. NF-kappa-B is a homo- or heterodimeric complex formed by the Rel-like domain- containing proteins RELA/p65, RELB, NFKB1/p105, NFKB1/p50, REL and NFKB2/p52. The heterodime
   5167..5736    +  CDS            Rta AD: transcriptional activation domain from the human herpesvirus 4 (Epstein-Barr virus) replication and transcription activator Rta/BRLF1 (Hardwick et al., 1992; Chavez et al., 2015)
   5741..5765    -  protein_bind   attB2: mutant version of attB; recombination site for the Gateway® BP reaction BP Clonase™
   5815..5832    -  promoter       T3 promoter (fragment): promoter for bacteriophage T3 RNA polymerase
   5942..5990    +  polyA_signal   HSV TK poly(A) signal: herpes simplex virus thymidine kinase polyadenylation signal (Cole and Stacy, 1985)
   6081..6097    -  polyA_signal   bGH poly(A) signal (fragment): bovine growth hormone polyadenylation signal
   6192..6620    +  rep_origin     f1 ori (sequence partly withheld): f1 bacteriophage origin of replication; arrow indicates direction of (+) strand synthesis
   6634..6963    +  promoter       SV40 promoter: SV40 enhancer and early promoter
   7030..7821    +  CDS            neo: KKA2_KLEPN - Also known as kan, nptII. Experimental evidence at protein level: Swiss-Prot protein existence level 1. Resistance to kanamycin, neomycin, paromomycin, ribostamycin, butirosin and gentamicin B. From Klebsiella pneumoniae.
   7847..8005    +  CDS            ble (fragment): BLE_KLEPN - Experimental evidence at protein level: Swiss-Prot protein existence level 1. Binding protein with a strong affinity to the bleomycin family of antibiotics. Binds to CL990; an antimitotic-antibiotic compound. From Klebsiella pneumoniae.
   8000..8121    +  polyA_signal   SV40 poly(A) signal: SV40 polyadenylation signal
   8194..8210    -  protein_bind   lac operator: The lac repressor binds to the lac operator to inhibit transcription in E. coli. This inhibition can be relieved by adding lactose or isopropyl-β-D-thiogalactopyranoside (IPTG). lac repressor encoded by lacI
   8218..8248    -  promoter       lac promoter: promoter for the E. coli lac operon
   8263..8284    -  protein_bind   CAP binding site: CAP binding activates transcription in the presence of cAMP. E. coli catabolite activator protein
   8297..8389    -  CDS            lacI (fragment): lac repressor; lacI; The lac repressor binds to the lac operator to inhibit transcription in E. coli. This inhibition can be relieved by adding lactose or isopropyl-β-D-thiogalactopyranoside (IPTG).
   8572..9160    -  rep_origin     ori: high-copy-number ColE1/pMB1/pBR322/pUC origin of replication
   9331..10191   -  CDS            AmpR: β-lactamase; bla; confers resistance to ampicillin, carbenicillin, and related antibiotics
  10192..10296   -  promoter       AmpR promoter: bla
  10363..10407   -  misc_feature   bom (fragment): basis of mobility region from pBR322
>Addgene plasmid #68498 | M-ST1-VPR | depositor full sequence | sequence record 120553 | M-ST1-VPR sequence 10512 bps
GTTAGGCGTTTTGCGCTGCTTCGCGATGTACGGGCCAGATATACGCGTTGACATTGATTATTGACTAGTT
ATTAATAGTAATCAATTACGGGGTCATTAGTTCATAGCCCATATATGGAGTTCCGCGTTACATAACTTAC
GGTAAATGGCCCGCCTGGCTGACCGCCCAACGACCCCCGCCCATTGACGTCAATAATGACGTATGTTCCC
ATAGTAACGCCAATAGGGACTTTCCATTGACGTCAATGGGTGGAGTATTTACGGTAAACTGCCCACTTGG
CAGTACATCAAGTGTATCATATGCCAAGTACGCCCCCTATTGACGTCAATGACGGTAAATGGCCCGCCTG
GCATTATGCCCAGTACATGACCTTATGGGACTTTCCTACTTGGCAGTACATCTACGTATTAGTCATCGCT
ATTACCATGGTGATGCGGTTTTGGCAGTACATCAATGGGCGTGGATAGCGGTTTGACTCACGGGGATTTC
CAAGTCTCCACCCCATTGACGTCAATGGGAGTTTGTTTTGGCACCAAAATCAACGGGACTTTCCAAAATG
TCGTAACAACTCCGCCCCATTGACGCAAATGGGCGGTAGGCGTGTACGGTGGGAGGTCTATATAAGCAGA
GCTCGTTTAGTGAACCGTCAGATCGCCTGGAGACGCCATCCACGCTGTTTTGACCTCCATAGAAGACACC
GGGACCGATCCAGCCTCCGGACTCTAGAGGATCGAACCCTTGCCACCATGAGCGACCTGGTGCTGGGCCT
GGACATCGGCATCGGCAGCGTGGGCGTGGGCATCCTGAACAAGGTGACCGGCGAGATCATCCACAAGAAC
AGTCGCATCTTCCCTGCTGCTCAGGCTGAGAACAACCTGGTGCGCCGCACCAACCGCCAGGGTCGCCGGC
TTGCTCGCCGCAAGAAGCACCGGCGCGTGCGCCTGAACCGCCTGTTCGAGGAGAGCGGCCTGATCACCGA
CTTCACCAAGATCAGCATCAACCTGAACCCCTACCAGCTGCGCGTGAAGGGCCTGACCGACGAGCTGAGC
AACGAGGAGCTGTTCATCGCCCTGAAGAACATGGTGAAGCACCGCGGCATCAGCTACCTGGACGACGCCA
GCGACGACGGCAACAGCAGCGTGGGCGACTACGCCCAGATCGTGAAGGAGAACAGCAAGCAGCTGGAGAC
CAAGACCCCCGGCCAGATCCAGCTGGAGCGCTACCAGACCTACGGCCAGCTGCGCGGCGACTTCACCGTG
GAGAAGGACGGCAAGAAGCACCGCCTGATCAACGTGTTCCCCACCAGCGCCTACCGCAGCGAGGCCCTGC
GCATCCTGCAGACCCAGCAGGAGTTCAACCCCCAGATCACCGACGAGTTCATCAACCGCTACCTGGAGAT
CCTGACCGGCAAGCGCAAGTACTACCACGGCCCCGGCAACGAGAAGAGCCGCACCGACTACGGCCGCTAC
CGCACCAGCGGCGAGACCCTGGACAACATCTTCGGCATCCTGATCGGCAAGTGCACCTTCTACCCCGACG
AGTTCCGCGCCGCCAAGGCCAGCTACACCGCCCAGGAGTTCAACCTGCTGAACGACCTGAACAACCTGAC
CGTGCCCACCGAGACCAAGAAGCTGAGCAAGGAGCAGAAGAACCAGATCATCAACTACGTGAAGAACGAG
AAGGCCATGGGCCCCGCCAAGCTGTTCAAGTACATCGCCAAGCTGCTGAGCTGCGACGTGGCCGACATCA
AGGGCTACCGCATCGACAAGAGCGGCAAGGCCGAGATCCACACCTTCGAGGCCTACCGCAAGATGAAGAC
CCTGGAGACCCTGGACATCGAGCAGATGGACCGCGAGACCCTGGACAAGCTGGCCTACGTGCTGACCCTG
AACACCGAGCGCGAGGGCATCCAGGAGGCCCTGGAGCACGAGTTCGCCGACGGCAGCTTCAGCCAGAAGC
AGGTGGACGAGCTGGTGCAGTTCCGCAAGGCCAACAGCAGCATCTTCGGCAAGGGCTGGCACAACTTCAG
CGTGAAGCTGATGATGGAGCTGATCCCCGAGCTGTACGAGACCAGCGAGGAGCAGATGACCATCCTGACC
CGCCTGGGCAAGCAGAAGACCACCAGCAGCAGCAACAAGACCAAGTACATCGACGAGAAGCTGCTGACCG
AGGAGATCTACAACCCCGTGGTGGCCAAGAGCGTGCGCCAGGCCATCAAGATCGTGAACGCCGCCATCAA
GGAGTACGGCGACTTCGACAACATCGTGATCGAGATGGCCCGCGAGACCAACGAGGACGACGAGAAGAAG
GCCATCCAGAAGATCCAGAAGGCCAACAAGGACGAGAAGGACGCCGCCATGCTGAAGGCCGCCAACCAGT
ACAACGGCAAGGCCGAGCTGCCCCACAGCGTGTTCCACGGCCACAAGCAGCTGGCCACCAAGATCCGCCT
GTGGCACCAGCAGGGCGAGCGCTGCCTGTACACCGGCAAGACCATCAGCATCCACGACCTGATCAACAAC
AGCAACCAGTTCGAGGTGGACCACATCCTGCCCCTGAGCATCACCTTCGACGACAGCCTGGCCAACAAGG
TGCTGGTGTACGCCACCGCCAACCAGGAGAAGGGCCAGCGCACCCCCTACCAGGCCCTGGACAGCATGGA
CGACGCCTGGAGCTTCCGCGAGCTGAAGGCCTTCGTGCGCGAGAGCAAGACCCTGAGCAACAAGAAGAAG
GAGTACCTGCTGACCGAGGAGGACATCAGCAAGTTCGACGTGCGCAAGAAGTTCATCGAGCGCAACCTGG
TGGACACCCTCTACGCCAGCCGCGTGGTGCTGAACGCCCTGCAGGAGCACTTCCGCGCCCACAAGATCGA
CACCAAGGTGAGCGTGGTGCGCGGCCAGTTCACCAGCCAGCTGCGCCGCCACTGGGGCATCGAGAAGACC
CGCGACACCTACCACCACCACGCCGTGGACGCCCTGATCATTGCGGCTTCTAGCCAGCTGAACCTGTGGA
AGAAGCAGAAGAACACCCTGGTGAGCTACAGCGAGGACCAGCTGCTGGACATCGAGACCGGCGAGCTGAT
CAGCGACGACGAGTACAAGGAGAGCGTGTTCAAGGCCCCCTACCAGCACTTCGTGGACACCCTGAAGAGC
AAGGAGTTCGAGGACAGCATCCTGTTCAGCTACCAGGTGGACAGCAAGTTCAACCGCAAGATCAGCGACG
CCACCATCTACGCCACCCGCCAGGCCAAGGTGGGCAAGGACAAGGCCGACGAGACCTACGTGCTGGGCAA
GATCAAGGACATCTACACCCAGGACGGCTACGACGCCTTCATGAAGATCTACAAGAAGGACAAGAGCAAG
TTCCTGATGTACCGCCACGACCCCCAGACCTTCGAGAAGGTGATCGAGCCCATCCTGGAGAACTACCCCA
ACAAGCAGATCAACGATAAAGGCAAGGAGGTGCCCTGCAACCCCTTCCTGAAGTACAAGGAGGAGCACGG
CTACATCCGCAAGTACAGCAAGAAGGGCAACGGCCCCGAGATCAAGAGCCTGAAGTACTACGACAGCAAG
CTGGGCAACCACATCGACATCACCCCCAAGGACAGCAACAACAAGGTGGTGCTGCAGAGCGTGAGCCCCT
GGCGCGCCGACGTGTACTTCAACAAGACCACCGGCAAGTACGAGATCCTGGGCCTGAAGTACGCCGACCT
GCAGTTTGATAAGGGCACCGGCACCTACAAGATCAGCCAGGAGAAGTACAACGACATCAAGAAGAAGGAG
GGCGTGGACAGCGACAGCGAGTTCAAGTTCACCCTGTACAAGAACGACCTTCTGCTGGTGAAGGACACCG
AGACCAAGGAGCAACAGCTGTTCCGCTTCCTGAGCCGCACCATGCCCAAGCAGAAGCACTACGTGGAGCT
GAAGCCCTACGACAAGCAGAAGTTCGAGGGCGGCGAGGCCCTGATCAAGGTGCTGGGCAACGTGGCCAAC
AGCGGCCAGTGCAAGAAGGGCCTGGGCAAGAGCAACATCAGCATCTACAAGGTGCGCACCGACGTGCTGG
GCAACCAGCACATCATCAAGAACGAGGGCGACAAGCCCAAGTTGGACTTCAGCAGGGCTGACCCCAAGAA
GAAGAGGAAGGTGGAGGCCAGCGGTTCCGGACGGGCTGACGCATTGGACGATTTTGATCTGGATATGCTG
GGAAGTGACGCCCTCGATGATTTTGACCTTGACATGCTTGGTTCGGATGCCCTTGATGACTTTGACCTCG
ACATGCTCGGCAGTGACGCCCTTGATGATTTCGACCTGGACATGCTGATTAACTCTAGAAGTTCCGGATC
TCCGAAAAAGAAACGCAAAGTTGGTAGCCAGTACCTGCCCGACACCGACGACCGGCACCGGATCGAGGAA
AAGCGGAAGCGGACCTACGAGACATTCAAGAGCATCATGAAGAAGTCCCCCTTCAGCGGCCCCACCGACC
CTAGACCTCCACCTAGAAGAATCGCCGTGCCCAGCAGATCCAGCGCCAGCGTGCCAAAACCTGCCCCCCA
GCCTTACCCCTTCACCAGCAGCCTGAGCACCATCAACTACGACGAGTTCCCTACCATGGTGTTCCCCAGC
GGCCAGATCTCTCAGGCCTCTGCTCTGGCTCCAGCCCCTCCTCAGGTGCTGCCTCAGGCTCCTGCTCCTG
CACCAGCTCCAGCCATGGTGTCTGCACTGGCTCAGGCACCAGCACCCGTGCCTGTGCTGGCTCCTGGACC
TCCACAGGCTGTGGCTCCACCAGCCCCTAAACCTACACAGGCCGGCGAGGGCACACTGTCTGAAGCTCTG
CTGCAGCTGCAGTTCGACGACGAGGATCTGGGAGCCCTGCTGGGAAACAGCACCGATCCTGCCGTGTTCA
CCGACCTGGCCAGCGTGGACAACAGCGAGTTCCAGCAGCTGCTGAACCAGGGCATCCCTGTGGCCCCTCA
CACCACCGAGCCCATGCTGATGGAATACCCCGAGGCCATCACCCGGCTCGTGACAGGCGCTCAGAGGCCT
CCTGATCCAGCTCCTGCCCCTCTGGGAGCACCAGGCCTGCCTAATGGACTGCTGTCTGGCGACGAGGACT
TCAGCTCTATCGCCGATATGGATTTCTCAGCCTTGCTGGGCTCTGGCAGCGGCAGCCGGGATTCCAGGGA
AGGGATGTTTTTGCCGAAGCCTGAGGCCGGCTCCGCTATTAGTGACGTGTTTGAGGGCCGCGAGGTGTGC
CAGCCAAAACGAATCCGGCCATTTCATCCTCCAGGAAGTCCATGGGCCAACCGCCCACTCCCCGCCAGCC
TCGCACCAACACCAACCGGTCCAGTACATGAGCCAGTCGGGTCACTGACCCCGGCACCAGTCCCTCAGCC
ACTGGATCCAGCGCCCGCAGTGACTCCCGAGGCCAGTCACCTGTTGGAGGATCCCGATGAAGAGACGAGC
CAGGCTGTCAAAGCCCTTCGGGAGATGGCCGATACTGTGATTCCCCAGAAGGAAGAGGCTGCAATCTGTG
GCCAAATGGACCTTTCCCATCCGCCCCCAAGGGGCCATCTGGATGAGCTGACAACCACACTTGAGTCCAT
GACCGAGGATCTGAACCTGGACTCACCCCTGACCCCGGAATTGAACGAGATTCTGGATACCTTCCTGAAC
GACGAGTGCCTCTTGCATGCCATGCATATCAGCACAGGACTGTCCATCTTCGACACATCTCTGTTTTGAA
ACCCAGCTTTCTTGTACAAAGTGGTTGATATCATCTAGAGCGGCCGCAGGTACCTGAATAACTAAGGCCG
CTTCCCTTTAGTGAGGGTTAATGCTTCGAGCAGACAAAGGGTTCGATCCCTACCGGTTAGTAATGAGTTT
AAACGGGGGAGGCTAACTGAAACACGGAAGGAGACAATACCGGAAGGAACCCGCGCTATGACGGCAATAA
AAAGACAGAATAAAACGCACGGGTGTTGGGTCGTTTGTTCATAAACGCGGGGTTCGGTCCCAGGGCTGGC
ACTCTGTCGATACCCCACCGAGACCCCATTGGGGCCAATACGCCCGCGTTTCTTCCTTTTCCCCACCCCA
CCCCCCAAGTTCGGGTGAAGGCCCAGGGCTCGCAGCCAACGTCGGGGCGGCAGACCCTGCCATAGCAGAT
CTGCGCAGCTGGGGCTCTAGGGGGTATCCCC
[124 nt withheld, positions 6192-6315]
C
[32 nt withheld, positions 6317-6348]
CA
[57 nt withheld, positions 6351-6407]
A
[49 nt withheld, positions 6409-6457]
CCTTTGACGTTGGAGTCCACGTTCTTT
[37 nt withheld, positions 6485-6521]
ACCCTATCTCGGTCTATTCTTTTGATTTATAAGGGATTTTGGGGATTTCGGCCTATTGGTTAAAAAATGA
GCTGATTTAACAAAAATTTAACGCGAATTAATTCTGTGGAATGTGTGTCAGTTAGGGTGTGGAAAGTCCC
CAGGCTCCCCAGCAGGCAGAAGTATGCAAAGCATGCATCTCAATTAGTCAGCAACCAGGTGTGGAAAGTC
CCCAGGCTCCCCAGCAGGCAGAAGTATGCAAAGCATGCATCTCAATTAGTCAGCAACCATAGTCCCGCCC
CTAACTCCGCCCATCCCGCCCCTAACTCCGCCCAGTTCCGCCCATTCTCCGCCCCATGGCTGACTAATTT
TTTTTATTTATGCAGAGGCCGAGGCCGCCTCTGCCTCTGAGCTATTCCAGAAGTAGTGAGGAGGCTTTTT
TGGAGGCCTAGGCTTTTGCAAAAAGCTCCCGGGAGCTTGTATATCCATTTTCGGATCTGATCAAGAGACA
GGATGAGGATCGTTTCGCATGATTGAACAAGATGGATTGCACGCAGGTTCTCCGGCCGCTTGGGTGGAGA
GGCTATTCGGCTATGACTGGGCACAACAGACAATCGGCTGCTCTGATGCCGCCGTGTTCCGGCTGTCAGC
GCAGGGGCGCCCGGTTCTTTTTGTCAAGACCGACCTGTCCGGTGCCCTGAATGAACTGCAGGACGAGGCA
GCGCGGCTATCGTGGCTGGCCACGACGGGCGTTCCTTGCGCAGCTGTGCTCGACGTTGTCACTGAAGCGG
GAAGGGACTGGCTGCTATTGGGCGAAGTGCCGGGGCAGGATCTCCTGTCATCTCACCTTGCTCCTGCCGA
GAAAGTATCCATCATGGCTGATGCAATGCGGCGGCTGCATACGCTTGATCCGGCTACCTGCCCATTCGAC
CACCAAGCGAAACATCGCATCGAGCGAGCACGTACTCGGATGGAAGCCGGTCTTGTCGATCAGGATGATC
TGGACGAAGAGCATCAGGGGCTCGCGCCAGCCGAACTGTTCGCCAGGCTCAAGGCGCGCATGCCCGACGG
CGAGGATCTCGTCGTGACCCATGGCGATGCCTGCTTGCCGAATATCATGGTGGAAAATGGCCGCTTTTCT
GGATTCATCGACTGTGGCCGGCTGGGTGTGGCGGACCGCTATCAGGACATAGCGTTGGCTACCCGTGATA
TTGCTGAAGAGCTTGGCGGCGAATGGGCTGACCGCTTCCTCGTGCTTTACGGTATCGCCGCTCCCGATTC
GCAGCGCATCGCCTTCTATCGCCTTCTTGACGAGTTCTTCTGAGCGGGACTCTGGGGTTCGCGAAATGAC
CGACCAAGCGACGCCCAACCTGCCATCACGAGATTTCGATTCCACCGCCGCCTTCTATGAAAGGTTGGGC
TTCGGAATCGTTTTCCGGGACGCCGGCTGGATGATCCTCCAGCGCGGGGATCTCATGCTGGAGTTCTTCG
CCCACCCCAACTTGTTTATTGCAGCTTATAATGGTTACAAATAAAGCAATAGCATCACAAATTTCACAAA
TAAAGCATTTTTTTCACTGCATTCTAGTTGTGGTTTGTCCAAACTCATCAATGTATCTTATCATGTCTGT
ATACCGTCGACCTCTAGCTAGAGCTTGGCGTAATCATGGTCATAGCTGTTTCCTGTGTGAAATTGTTATC
CGCTCACAATTCCACACAACATACGAGCCGGAAGCATAAAGTGTAAAGCCTGGGGTGCCTAATGAGTGAG
CTAACTCACATTAATTGCGTTGCGCTCACTGCCCGCTTTCCAGTCGGGAAACCTGTCGTGCCAGCTGCAT
TAATGAATCGGCCAACGCGCGGGGAGAGGCGGTTTGCGTATTGGGCGCTCTTCCGCTTCCTCGCTCACTG
ACTCGCTGCGCTCGGTCGTTCGGCTGCGGCGAGCGGTATCAGCTCACTCAAAGGCGGTAATACGGTTATC
CACAGAATCAGGGGATAACGCAGGAAAGAACATGTGAGCAAAAGGCCAGCAAAAGGCCAGGAACCGTAAA
AAGGCCGCGTTGCTGGCGTTTTTCCATAGGCTCCGCCCCCCTGACGAGCATCACAAAAATCGACGCTCAA
GTCAGAGGTGGCGAAACCCGACAGGACTATAAAGATACCAGGCGTTTCCCCCTGGAAGCTCCCTCGTGCG
CTCTCCTGTTCCGACCCTGCCGCTTACCGGATACCTGTCCGCCTTTCTCCCTTCGGGAAGCGTGGCGCTT
TCTCAATGCTCACGCTGTAGGTATCTCAGTTCGGTGTAGGTCGTTCGCTCCAAGCTGGGCTGTGTGCACG
AACCCCCCGTTCAGCCCGACCGCTGCGCCTTATCCGGTAACTATCGTCTTGAGTCCAACCCGGTAAGACA
CGACTTATCGCCACTGGCAGCAGCCACTGGTAACAGGATTAGCAGAGCGAGGTATGTAGGCGGTGCTACA
GAGTTCTTGAAGTGGTGGCCTAACTACGGCTACACTAGAAGGACAGTATTTGGTATCTGCGCTCTGCTGA
AGCCAGTTACCTTCGGAAAAAGAGTTGGTAGCTCTTGATCCGGCAAACAAACCACCGCTGGTAGCGGTGG
TTTTTTTGTTTGCAAGCAGCAGATTACGCGCAGAAAAAAAGGATCTCAAGAAGATCCTTTGATCTTTTCT
ACGGGGTCTGACGCTCAGTGGAACGAAAACTCACGTTAAGGGATTTTGGTCATGAGATTATCAAAAAGGA
TCTTCACCTAGATCCTTTTAAATTAAAAATGAAGTTTTAAATCAATCTAAAGTATATATGAGTAAACTTG
GTCTGACAGTTACCAATGCTTAATCAGTGAGGCACCTATCTCAGCGATCTGTCTATTTCGTTCATCCATA
GTTGCCTGACTCCCCGTCGTGTAGATAACTACGATACGGGAGGGCTTACCATCTGGCCCCAGTGCTGCAA
TGATACCGCGAGACCCACGCTCACCGGCTCCAGATTTATCAGCAATAAACCAGCCAGCCGGAAGGGCCGA
GCGCAGAAGTGGTCCTGCAACTTTATCCGCCTCCATCCAGTCTATTAATTGTTGCCGGGAAGCTAGAGTA
AGTAGTTCGCCAGTTAATAGTTTGCGCAACGTTGTTGCCATTGCTACAGGCATCGTGGTGTCACGCTCGT
CGTTTGGTATGGCTTCATTCAGCTCCGGTTCCCAACGATCAAGGCGAGTTACATGATCCCCCATGTTGTG
CAAAAAAGCGGTTAGCTCCTTCGGTCCTCCGATCGTTGTCAGAAGTAAGTTGGCCGCAGTGTTATCACTC
ATGGTTATGGCAGCACTGCATAATTCTCTTACTGTCATGCCATCCGTAAGATGCTTTTCTGTGACTGGTG
AGTACTCAACCAAGTCATTCTGAGAATAGTGTATGCGGCGACCGAGTTGCTCTTGCCCGGCGTCAATACG
GGATAATACCGCGCCACATAGCAGAACTTTAAAAGTGCTCATCATTGGAAAACGTTCTTCGGGGCGAAAA
CTCTCAAGGATCTTACCGCTGTTGAGATCCAGTTCGATGTAACCCACTCGTGCACCCAACTGATCTTCAG
CATCTTTTACTTTCACCAGCGTTTCTGGGTGAGCAAAAACAGGAAGGCAAAATGCCGCAAAAAAGGGAAT
AAGGGCGACACGGAAATGTTGAATACTCATACTCTTCCTTTTTCAATATTATTGAAGCATTTATCAGGGT
TATTGTCTCATGAGCGGATACATATTTGAATGTATTTAGAAAAATAAACAAATAGGGGTTCCGCGCACAT
TTCCCCGAAAAGTGCCACCTGACGTCGACGGATCGGGAGATCTCCCGATCCCCTATGGTCGACTCTCAGT
ACAATCTGCTCTGATGCCGCATAGTTAAGCCAGTATCTGCTCCCTGCTTGTGTGTTGGAGGTCGCTGAGT
AGTGCGCGAGCAAAATTTAAGCTACAACAAGGCAAGGCTTGACCGACAATTGCATGAAGAATCTGCTTAG
G
