>Addgene plasmid #68498 | M-ST1-VPR | addgene partial sequence | sequence record 122401 | TK-pA-R 5'-ttgtctccttccgtgtttca-3'
TAGGGATCGAACCCTTTGTCTGCTCGAAGCATTAACCCTCACTAAAGGGAAGCGGCCTTAGTTATTCAGG
TACCTGCGGCCGCTCTAGATGATATCAACCACTTTGTACAAGAAAGCTGGGTTTCAAAACAGAGATGTGT
CGAAGATGGACAGTCCTGTGCTGATATGCATGGCATGCAAGAGGCACTCGTCGTTCAGGAAGGTATCCAG
AATCTCGTTCAATTCCGGGGTCAGGGGTGAGTCCAGGTTCAGATCCTCGGTCATGGACTCAAGTGTGGTT
GTCAGCTCATCCAGATGGCCCCTTGGGGGCGGATGGGAAAGGTCCATTTGGCCACAGATTGCAGCCTCTT
CCTTCTGGGGAATCACAGTATCGGCCATCTCCCGAAGGGCTTTGACAGCCTGGCTCGTCTCTTCATCGGG
ATCCTCCAACAGGTGACTGGCCTCGGGAGTCACTGCGGGCGCTGGATCCAGTGGCTGAGGGACTGGTGCC
GGGGTCAGTGACCCGACTGGCTCATGTACTGGACCGGTTGGTGTTGGTGCGAGGCTGGCGGGGAGTGGGC
GGTTGGCCCATGGACTTCCTGGAGGATGAAATGGCCGGATTCGTTTTGGCTGGCACACCTCGCGGCCCTC
AAACACGTCACTAATAGCGGAGCCGGCCTCAGGCTTCGGCAAAAACATCCCTTCCCTGGAATCCCGGCTG
CCGCTGCCAGAGCCCAGCAAGGCTGAGAAATCCATATCGGCGATAGAGCTGAAGTCCTCGTCGCCAGACA
GCAGTCCATTAGGCAGGCCTGGTGCTCCCAGAGGGGCAGGAGCTGGATCAGGAGGCCTCTGAGCGCCTGT
CACGAGCCGGGTGATGGCCTCGGGGTATTCCATCAGCATGGGCTCGGTGGTGTGAGGGGCCACAGGGATG
CCCTGGTTCAGCAGCTGCTGGAACTCGCT
