>Addgene plasmid #68498 | M-ST1-VPR | addgene partial sequence | sequence record 123153 | CMV-F 5'-CGCAAATGGGCGGTAGGCGTG-3'
GAGCTCGTTTAGTGAACCGTCAGATCGCCTGGAGACGCCATCCACGCTGTTTTGACCTCCATAGAAGACA
CCGGGACCGATCCAGCCTCCGGACTCTAGAGGATCGAACCCTTGCCACCATGAGCGACCTGGTGCTGGGC
CTGGACATCGGCATCGGCAGCGTGGGCGTGGGCATCCTGAACAAGGTGACCGGCGAGATCATCCACAAGA
ACAGTCGCATCTTCCCTGCTGCTCAGGCTGAGAACAACCTGGTGCGCCGCACCAACCGCCAGGGTCGCCG
GCTTGCTCGCCGCAAGAAGCACCGGCGCGTGCGCCTGAACCGCCTGTTCGAGGAGAGCGGCCTGATCACC
GACTTCACCAAGATCAGCATCAACCTGAACCCCTACCAGCTGCGCGTGAAGGGCCTGACCGACGAGCTGA
GCAACGAGGAGCTGTTCATCGCCCTGAAGAACATGGTGAAGCACCGCGGCATCAGCTACCTGGACGACGC
CAGCGACGACGGCAACAGCAGCGTGGGCGACTACGCCCAGATCGTGAAGGAGAACAGCAAGCAGCTGGAG
ACCAAGACCCCCGGCCAGATCCAGCTGGAGCGCTACCAGACCTACGGCCAGCTGCGCGGCGACTTCACCG
TGGAGAAGGACGGCAAGAAGCACCGCCTGATCAACGTGTTCCCCACCAGCGCCTACCGCAGCGAGGCCCT
GCGCATCCTGCAGACCCAGCAGGAGTTCAACCCCCAGATCACCGACGAGTTCATCAACCGCTACCTGGAG
ATCCTGACCGGCAAGCGCAAGTACTACCACGGCCCCGGCAACGAGAAGAGCCGCACCGACTACGGCCGCT
ACCGCACCAGCGGCGAGACCCTGGACAACATCTTCGGCAT
